>Addgene plasmid #229826 | pAAV-Tet-Off-FLEX-Lifeact-mScarlet-HA-WPRE-pA (JDW 721) | addgene full sequence | sequence record 461312 | Addgene NGS Result
G
[124 nt withheld, positions 2-125]
C
[91 nt withheld, positions 127-217]
A
[49 nt withheld, positions 219-267]
CCTTTGACGTTGGAGTCCACGTTCTT
[37 nt withheld, positions 294-330]
ACCCTATCTCGGTCTATTCTTTTGATTTATAAGGGATTTTGCCGATTTCGGCCTATTGGTTAAAAAATGA
GCTGATTTAACAAAAATTTAACGCGAATTTTAACAAAATATTAACGCTTACAATTTAGGTGGCACTTTTC
GGGGAAATGTGCGCGGAACCCCTATTTGTTTATTTTTCTAAATACATTCAAATATGTATCCGCTCATGAG
ACAATAACCCTGATAAATGCTTCAATAATATTGAAAAAGGAAGAGTATGAGTATTCAACATTTCCGTGTC
GCCCTTATTCCCTTTTTTGCGGCATTTTGCCTTCCTGTTTTTGCTCACCCAGAAACGCTGGTGAAAGTAA
AAGATGCTGAAGATCAGTTGGGTGCACGAGTGGGTTACATCGAACTGGATCTCAACAGCGGTAAGATCCT
TGAGAGTTTTCGCCCCGAAGAACGTTTTCCAATGATGAGCACTTTTAAAGTTCTGCTATGTGGCGCGGTA
TTATCCCGTATTGACGCCGGGCAAGAGCAACTCGGTCGCCGCATACACTATTCTCAGAATGACTTGGTTG
AGTACTCACCAGTCACAGAAAAGCATCTTACGGATGGCATGACAGTAAGAGAATTATGCAGTGCTGCCAT
AACCATGAGTGATAACACTGCGGCCAACTTACTTCTGACAACGATCGGAGGACCGAAGGAGCTAACCGCT
TTTTTGCACAACATGGGGGATCATGTAACTCGCCTTGATCGTTGGGAACCGGAGCTGAATGAAGCCATAC
CAAACGACGAGCGTGACACCACGATGCCTGTAGCAATGGCAACAACGTTGCGCAAACTATTAACTGGCGA
ACTACTTACTCTAGCTTCCCGGCAACAATTAATAGACTGGATGGAGGCGGATAAAGTTGCAGGACCACTT
CTGCGCTCGGCCCTTCCGGCTGGCTGGTTTATTGCTGATAAATCTGGAGCCGGTGAGCGTGGGTCTCGCG
GTATCATTGCAGCACTGGGGCCAGATGGTAAGCCCTCCCGTATCGTAGTTATCTACACGACGGGGAGTCA
GGCAACTATGGATGAACGAAATAGACAGATCGCTGAGATAGGTGCCTCACTGATTAAGCATTGGTAACTG
TCAGACCAAGTTTACTCATATATACTTTAGATTGATTTAAAACTTCATTTTTAATTTAAAAGGATCTAGG
TGAAGATCCTTTTTGATAATCTCATGACCAAAATCCCTTAACGTGAGTTTTCGTTCCACTGAGCGTCAGA
CCCCGTAGAAAAGATCAAAGGATCTTCTTGAGATCCTTTTTTTCTGCGCGTAATCTGCTGCTTGCAAACA
AAAAAACCACCGCTACCAGCGGTGGTTTGTTTGCCGGATCAAGAGCTACCAACTCTTTTTCCGAAGGTAA
CTGGCTTCAGCAGAGCGCAGATACCAAATACTGTTCTTCTAGTGTAGCCGTAGTTAGGCCACCACTTCAA
GAACTCTGTAGCACCGCCTACATACCTCGCTCTGCTAATCCTGTTACCAGTGGCTGCTGCCAGTGGCGAT
AAGTCGTGTCTTACCGGGTTGGACTCAAGACGATAGTTACCGGATAAGGCGCAGCGGTCGGGCTGAACGG
GGGGTTCGTGCACACAGCCCAGCTTGGAGCGAACGACCTACACCGAACTGAGATACCTACAGCGTGAGCT
ATGAGAAAGCGCCACGCTTCCCGAAGGGAGAAAGGCGGACAGGTATCCGGTAAGCGGCAGGGTCGGAACA
GGAGAGCGCACGAGGGAGCTTCCAGGGGGAAACGCCTGGTATCTTTATAGTCCTGTCGGGTTTCGCCACC
TCTGACTTGAGCGTCGATTTTTGTGATGCTCGTCAGGGGGGCGGAGCCTATGGAAAAACGCCAGCAACGC
GGCCTTTTTACGGTTCCTGGCCTTTTGCTGGCCTTTTGCTCACATGTTCTTTCCTGCGTTATCCCCTGAT
TCTGTGGATAACCGTATTACCGCCTTTGAGTGAGCTGATACCGCTCGCCGCAGCCGAACGACCGAGCGCA
GCGAGTCAGTGAGCGAGGAAGCGGAAGAGCGCCTGATGCGGTATTTTCTCCTTACGCATCTGTGCGGTAT
TTCACACCGCATAGACCAGCCGCGTAACCTGGCAAAATCGGTTACGGTTGAGTAATAAATGGATGCCCTG
CGTAAGCGGGTGTGGGCGGACAATAAAGTCTTAAACTGAACAAAATAGATCTAAACTATGACAATAAAGT
CTTAAACTAGACAGAATAGTTGTAAACTGAAATCAGTCCAGTTATGCTGTGAAAAAGCATACTGGACTTT
TGTTATGGCTAAAGCAAACTCTTCATTTTCTGAAGTGCAAATTGCCCGTCGTATTAAAGAGGGGCGTGGC
CAAGGGCATGGTAAAGACTATATTCGCGGCGTTGTGACAATTTACCGAACAACTCCGCGGCCGGGAAGCC
GATCTCGGCTTGAACGAATTGTTAGGTGGCGGTACTTGGGTCGATATCAAAGTGCATCACTTCTTCCCGT
ATGCCCAACTTTGTATAGAGAGCCACTGCGGGATCGTCACCGTAATCTGCTTGCACGTAGATCACATAAG
CACCAAGCGCGTTGGCCTCATGCTTGAGGAGATTGATGAGCGCGGTGGCAATGCCCTGCCTCCGGTGCTC
GCCGGAGACTGCGAGATCATAGATATAGATCTCACTACGCGGCTGCTCAAACTTGGGCAGAACGTAAGCC
GCGAGAGCGCCAACAACCGCTTCTTGGTCGAAGGCAGCAAGCGCGATGAATGTCTTACTACGGAGCAAGT
TCCCGAGGTAATCGGAGTCCGGCTGATGTTGGGAGTAGGTGGCTACGTCTCCGAACTCACGACCGAAAAG
ATCAAGAGCAGCCCGCATGGATTTGACTTGGTCAGGGCCGAGCCTACATGTGCGAATGATGCCCATACTT
GAGCCACCTAACTTTGTTTTAGGGCGACTGCCCTGCTGCGTAACATCGTTGCTGCTCCATAACATCAAAC
ATCGACCCACGGCGTAACGCGCTTGCTGCTTGGATGCCCGAGGCATAGACTGTACAAAAAAACAGTCATA
ACAAGCCATGAAAACCGCCACTGCGCCGTTACCACCGCTGCGTTCGGTCAAGGTTCTGGACCAGTTGCGT
GAGCGCATACGCTACTTGCATTACAGTTTACGAACCGAACAGGCTTATGTCAACTGGGTTCGTGCCTTCA
TCCGTTTCCACGGTGTGCGTCACCCGGCAACCTTGGGCAGCAGCGAAGTCGAGGCATTTCTGTCCTGGCT
GGCGAACGAGCGCAAGGTTTCGGTCTCCACGCATCGTCAGGCATTGGCGGCCTTGCTGTTCTTCTACGGC
AAGGTGCTGTGCACGGATCTGCCCTGGCTTCAGGAGATCGGAAGACCTCGGCCGTCGCGGCGCTTGCCGG
TGGTGCTGACCCCGGATGAAGTGGTTCGCATCCTCGGTTTTCTGGAAGGCGAGCATCGTTTGTTCGCCCA
GGACTCTAGCTATAGTTCTAGTGGTTGGCTACAGCTTGCATGCCTGCAGGCAGCTGCGCGCTCGCTCGCT
CACTGAGGCCGCCCGGGCGTCGGGCGACCTTTGGTCGCCCGGCCTCAGTGAGCGAGCGAGCGCGCAGAGA
GGGAGTGGCCAACTCCATCACTAGGGGTTCCTGCGGCCGCACGCGCGTCTCGAGTTTACTCCCTATCAGT
GATAGAGAACGTATGTCGAGTTTACTCCCTATCAGTGATAGAGAACGATGTCGAGTTTACTCCCTATCAG
TGATAGAGAACGTATGTCGAGTTTACTCCCTATCAGTGATAGAGAACGTATGTCGAGTTTACTCCCTATC
AGTGATAGAGAACGTATGTCGAGTTTATCCCTATCAGTGATAGAGAACGTATGTCGAGTTTACTCCCTAT
CAGTGATAGAGAACGTATGTCGAGGTAGGCGTGTACGGTGGGAGGCCTATATAAGCAGAGCTCGTTTAGT
GAACCGTCAGATCGCCACCGGCTCTAGAGTCGACTCCGGAATAACTTCGTATAGGATACTTTATACGAAG
TTATGCAGAATGGTAGCTGGATTGTAGCTGCTATTAGCAATATGAAACCTCTTAATAACTTCGTATAGCA
TACATTATACGAAGTTATGGCGCGCCTTAAGCGTAATCTGGAACGTCATATGGATACTTGTACAGCTCGT
CCATGCCGCCGGTGGAGTGGCGGCCCTCGGAGCGTTCGTACTGTTCCACCACGGTGTAGTCCTCGTTGTG
GGAGGTGATGTCCAACTTGCGGTCGACGTTGTAGGCGCCGGGCATCTGCACGGGCTTCTTGGCCTTGTAG
GTGGTCTTGAAGTCCGCCAGGTAGCGGCCGCCGTCCTTCAGGCGCAGGGCCATCTTAATGTCGCCCTTCA
GCACGCCGTCCTCGGGGTACAACCGCTCGGTGGACGCTTCCCAGCCCATTGTCTTCTTCTGCATTACGGG
GCCGTCAGGAGGGAAGTTGGTGCCGCGGAGCTTCACCTTGTAGATCAGGGTGCCGTCCTCCAGGGAGGTG
TCCTGGGTCACGGTCACGGCGCCGCCGTCCTCGAAGTTCATCACGCGCTCCCACTTGAAGCCCTCGGGGA
AGGACTGCTTATAGTAGTCGGGGATGTCGGCGGGGTGCTTGGTGAAGGCCCTGGAGCCGTACATGAACTG
AGGGGACAGGATGTCCCAGGAGAAGGGCAGGGGGCCACCCTTGGTCACCTTCAGCTTGGCGGTCTGGGTG
CCCTCGTAGGGGCGGCCCTCGCCCTCGCCCTCGATCTCGAACTCGTGGCCGTTCATGGAGCCCTCCATGT
GCACCTTGAACCGCATGAACTCCTTGATCACTGCCTCGCCCTTGCTCACCATGGTGGCGACCGGTGGATC
CCCCTCCTCCTTGCTGATGCTCTCGAACTTCTTGATCAGGTCGGCCACGCCCATGGTGGCGCTAGCATAA
CTTCGTATAAAGTATCCTATACGAAGTTATTTGCCTTAACCCAGAAATTATCACTGTTATTCTTTAGAAT
GGTGCAAAGAATAACTTCGTATAATGTATGCTATACGAAGTTATGGCGCCAGCGATCCACCGGATCTAGA
TAACTGATCCTTATCGATAATCAACCTCTGGATTACAAAATTTGTGAAAGATTGACTGGTATTCTTAACT
ATGTTGCTCCTTTTACGCTATGTGGATACGCTGCTTTAATGCCTTTGTATCATGCTATTGCTTCCCGTAT
GGCTTTCATTTTCTCCTCCTTGTATAAATCCTGGTTGCTGTCTCTTTATGAGGAGTTGTGGCCCGTTGTC
AGGCAACGTGGCGTGGTGTGCACTGTGTTTGCTGACGCAACCCCCACTGGTTGGGGCATTGCCACCACCT
GTCAGCTCCTTTCCGGGACTTTCGCTTTCCCCCTCCCTATTGCCACGGCGGAACTCATCGCCGCCTGCCT
TGCCCGCTGCTGGACAGGGGCTCGGCTGTTGGGCACTGACAATTCCGTGGTGTTGTCGGGGAAATCATCG
TCCTTTCCTTGGCTGCTCGCCTGTGTTGCCACCTGGATTCTGCGCGGGACGCCCTTCTGCTACGTCCCTT
CGGCCCTCAATCCAGCGGACCTTCCTTCCCGCGGCCTGCTGCCGGCTCTGCGGCCTCTTCCGCGTCTTCG
CCTTCGCCCTCAGACGAGTCGGATCTCCCTTTGGGCCGCCTCCCCGCATCGATACCGTCGACTAGAGCTC
GCTGATCAGCCTCGACTGTGCCTTCTAGTTGCCAGCCATCTGTTGTTTGCCCCTCCCCCGTGCCTTCCTT
GACCCTGGAAGGTGCCACTCCCACTGTCCTTTCCTAATAAAATGAGGAAATTGCATCGCATTGTCTGAGT
AGGTGTCATTCTATTCTGGGGGGTGGGGTGGGGCAGGACAGCAAGGGGGAGGATTGGGAAGACAATAGCA
GACTAGTACGTCTCTCAAGGATAAGTAAGTAATATTAAGGTACGGGAGGTATTGGACAGGCCGCAATAAA
ATATCTTTATTTTCATTACATCTGTGTGTTGGTTTTTTGTGTGAATCGATAGTACTAACATACGCTCTCC
ATCAAAACAAAACGAAACAAAACAAACTAGCAAAATAGGCTGTCCCCAGTGCAAGTGCAGGTGCCAGAAC
ATTTCTCTGGCCTAACTGGCCGACGCGTGGCTCCGGTGCCCGTCAGTGGGCAGAGCGCACATCGCCCACA
GTCCCCGAGAAGTTGGGGGGAGGGGTCGGCAATTGAACCGGTGCCTAGAGAAGGTGGCGCGGGGTAAACT
GGGAAAGTGATGTCGTGTACTGGCTCCGCCTTTTTCCCGAGGGTGGGGGAGAACCGTATATAAGTGCAGT
AGTCGCCGTGAACGTTCTTTTTCGCAACGGGTTTGCCGCCAGAACACAGGGGATCCAGCTCATGAGCCAT
GGCTTCCCGCCGGAGGTGGAGGAGCAGGATGATGGCACGCTGCCCATGTCTTGTGCCCAGGAGAGCGGGA
TGGACCGTCACCCTGCAGCCTGTGCTTCTGCTAGGATCAATGTGGAATTCACCATGTCTAGACTGGACAA
GAGCAAAGTCATAAACTCTGCTCTGGAATTACTCAATGAAGTCGGTATCGAAGGCCTGACGACAAGGAAA
CTCGCTCAAAAGCTGGGAGTTGAGCAGCCTACCCTGTACTGGCACGTGAAGAACAAGCGGGCCCTGCTCG
ATGCCCTGGCAATCGAGATGCTGGACAGGCATCATACCCACTTCTGCCCCCTGGAAGGCGAGTCATGGCA
AGACTTTCTGCGGAACAACGCCAAGTCATTCCGCTGTGCTCTCCTCTCACATCGCGACGGGGCTAAAGTG
CATCTCGGCACCCGCCCAACAGAGAAACAGTACGAAACCCTGGAAAATCAGCTCGCGTTCCTGTGTCAGC
AAGGCTTCTCCCTGGAGAACGCACTGTACGCTCTGTCCGCCGTGGGCCACTTTACACTGGGCTGCGTATT
GGAGGATCAGGAGCATCAAGTAGCAAAAGAGGAAAGAGAGACACCTACCACCGATTCTATGCCCCCACTT
CTGAGACAAGCAATTGAGCTGTTCGACCATCAGGGAGCCGAACCTGCCTTCCTTTTCGGCCTGGAACTAA
TCATATGTGGCCTGGAGAAACAGCTAAAGTGCGAAAGCGGCGGGCCGGCCGACGCCCTTGACGATTTTGA
CTTAGACATGCTCCCAGCCGATGCCCTTGACGACTTTGACCTTGATATGCTGCCTGCTGACGCTCTTGAC
GATTTTGACCTTGACATGCTCCCCGGGTAACTAAGTAAGCATCGATACCGTCGACCTCGAGGGGGGGCCC
GGTACCCAATTCGCCCTATAGTGAGTCGTATTACGCGCGCAGCGGCCGACCATGGCCCAACTTGTTTATT
GCAGCTTATAATGGTTACAAATAAAGCAATAGCATCACAAATTTCACAAATAAAGCATTTTTTTCACTGC
ATTCTAGTTGTGGTTTGTCCAAACTCATCAATGTATCTTATCATGTCTGGATCTCCGGACACGTGCGGAC
CGAGCGGCCGCAGGAACCCCTAGTGATGGAGTTGGCCACTCCCTCTCTGCGCGCTCGCTCGCTCACTGAG
GCCGGGCGACCAAAGGTCGCCCGACGCCCGGGCTTTGCCCGGGCGGCCTCAGTGAGCGAGCGAGCGCGCA
GCTGCCTGCAGGTCTGAGACAATAACCCTGATAAATGCTTCAATAATGTAAGCTTGTCGAGAAGTACTAG
AGGATCATAATCAGCCATACCACATTTGTAGAGGTTTTACTTGCTTTAAAAAACCTCCCACACCTCCCCC
TGAACCTGAAACATAAAATGAATGCAATTGTTGTTGTTAACTTGTTTATTGCAGCTTATAATGGTTACAA
ATAAAGCAATAGCATCACAAATTTCACAAATAAAGCATTTTTTTCACTGCATTCTAGTTGTGGTTTGTCC
AAACTCATCAATGTATCTTATCATGTCTGGATCTGATCACTGATATCGCCTAGGAGATCCGAACCAGATA
AGTGAAATCTAGTTCCAAACTATTTTGTCATTTTTAATTTTCGTATTAGCTTACGACGCTACACCCAGTT
CCCATCTATTTTGTCACTCTTCCCTAAATAATCCTTAAAAACTCCATTTCCACCCCTCCCAGTTCCCAAC
TATTTTGTCCGCCCACAGCGGGGCATTTTTCTTCCTGTTATGTTTTTAATCAAACATCCTGCCAACTCCA
TGTGACAAACCGTCATCTTCGGCTACTTTTTCTCTGTCACAGAATGAAAATTTTTCTGTCATCTCTTCGT
TATTAATGTTTGTAATTGACTGAATATCAACGCTTATTTGCAGCCTGAATGGCGAATGG
Features (pLannotate 1.2.2; 39 found; start..end, strand, type, name):
      2..456     +  rep_origin     f1 ori (sequence partly withheld): f1 bacteriophage origin of replication; arrow indicates direction of (+) strand synthesis
    482..586     +  promoter       AmpR promoter: bla
    587..1447    +  CDS            AmpR: β-lactamase; bla; confers resistance to ampicillin, carbenicillin, and related antibiotics
   1618..2206    +  rep_origin     ori: high-copy-number ColE1/pMB1/pBR322/pUC origin of replication
   2392..2443    -  misc_feature   bom (fragment): basis of mobility region from pBR322
   2511..2735    -  mobile_element Tn7R: mini-Tn7 element (right end of the Tn7 transposon) Tn7
   2802..3335    -  CDS            GmR: gentamycin acetyltransferase; aacC1; confers resistance to gentamycin
   3505..3533    -  promoter       Pc promoter: intI1 (promoter lies within the coding sequence); class 1 integron promoter
   3511..3858    -  CDS            YPR2_ECOLX (fragment): Protein predicted: Swiss-Prot protein existence level 4. From Escherichia coli.
   3863..3880    -  misc_feature   MCS (fragment): pUC18/19 multiple cloning site
   3884..3911    +  repeat_region  AAV2 ITR (fragment): inverted terminal repeat of adeno-associated virus serotype 2 inverted
   3940..3967    +  repeat_region  AAV2 ITR (fragment): inverted terminal repeat of adeno-associated virus serotype 2 inverted
   4022..4336    +  promoter       tight TRE promoter: Tet-responsive promoter PTight, consisting of seven tet operator sequences followed by the minimal CMV promoter
   4361..4394    +  protein_bind   lox2272: Cre-mediated recombination occurs in the 8-bp core sequence (GGATACTT). lox2272 sites are compatible with each other, but incompatible with loxP or loxN sites (Lee and Saito, 1988). Cre recombinase
   4395..4444    -  intron         β-globin intron (fragment): internally truncated intron from human β-globin
   4445..4478    +  protein_bind   loxP: Cre-mediated recombination occurs in the 8-bp core sequence (GCATACAT). Cre recombinase
   4490..4516    -  CDS            3xHA (fragment): three tandem HA epitope tags
   4517..5212    -  CDS            mScarlet: mScarlet is a basic (constitutively fluorescent) red fluorescent protein published in 2016, derived from synthetic construct. It has moderate acid sensitivity.
   5213..5284    -  CDS            ABP140 (fragment): AB140_YEAST - Also known as TRM140. Experimental evidence at protein level: Swiss-Prot protein existence level 1. S-adenosyl-L-methionine-dependent methyltransferase that mediates N(3)-methylcytidine modification of residue 32 of the tRNA anticodon loop of tRNA(Thr) and tRNA(Ser). Binds F-actin and shows weak F-actin cross-linking activity. From Saccharomyces cerevisiae (strain ATCC 204508 / S288c) (Baker's yeast).
   5297..5330    -  protein_bind   lox2272: Cre-mediated recombination occurs in the 8-bp core sequence (GGATACTT). lox2272 sites are compatible with each other, but incompatible with loxP or loxN sites (Lee and Saito, 1988). Cre recombinase
   5331..5380    -  intron         β-globin intron (fragment): internally truncated intron from human β-globin
   5381..5414    -  protein_bind   loxP: Cre-mediated recombination occurs in the 8-bp core sequence (GCATACAT). Cre recombinase
   5459..6047    +  misc_feature   WPRE: woodchuck hepatitis virus posttranscriptional regulatory element
   6086..6197    +  polyA_signal   bGH poly(A) signal: bovine growth hormone polyadenylation signal
   6345..6393    +  polyA_signal   poly(A) signal: synthetic polyadenylation signal
   6407..6498    +  misc_feature   pause site: RNA polymerase II transcriptional pause signal from the human α2 globin gene
   6538..6749    +  promoter       EF-1α core promoter: core promoter for human elongation factor EF-1α
   6765..6884    +  CDS            d2EYFP (fragment): EYFP destabilized by residues 422-461 of mouse ornithine decarboxylase, giving an in vivo half-life of ~2 hours mammalian codon-optimized
   6894..7591    +  CDS            rtTA3 (fragment): reverse tetracycline transactivator 3 activates expression from Tet-responsive promoters in the presence of doxycycline
   7521..7631    +  CDS            VP48: 3 tandem repeats of the minimal activation domain of herpes simplex virus VP16 (Cheng et al., 2013)
   7651..7686    +  misc_feature   MCS (fragment): pBluescript multiple cloning site
   7695..7713    -  promoter       T7 promoter: promoter for bacteriophage T7 RNA polymerase
   7739..7873    +  polyA_signal   SV40 poly(A) signal: SV40 polyadenylation signal
   7902..8042    +  repeat_region  AAV2 ITR: inverted terminal repeat of adeno-associated virus serotype 2 inverted
   8045..8077    +  promoter       AmpR promoter (fragment): bla
   8103..8186    +  CDS            large T antigen (fragment): large T antigen from SV40 (simian virus 40)
   8209..8343    +  polyA_signal   SV40 poly(A) signal: SV40 polyadenylation signal
   8372..8537    -  mobile_element Tn7L: mini-Tn7 element (left end of the Tn7 transposon) Tn7
   8700..8716    +  CDS            lacZα (fragment): LacZα fragment of β-galactosidase; lacZ fragment
