[The description below was written by a language model from this plasmid's Addgene catalogue record and pLannotate feature annotations shown in this document.]
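Description:
pAAV-Tet-Off-FLEX-Lifeact-mScarlet-HA-WPRE-pA (JDW 721) is an AAV transfer plasmid that combines Tet-Off regulation with Cre dependence to express a red fluorescent F-actin reporter. It is maintained in E. coli through a high-copy ColE1/pUC origin with ampicillin selection, and also carries an f1 origin. The feature table additionally shows a gentamicin resistance gene and Tn7L/Tn7R ends outside the AAV cassette. These are elements typical of a mini-Tn7 transposition backbone, although the record does not comment on their purpose. AAV2 inverted terminal repeats flank the payload; the right ITR is annotated intact, whereas the left is detected only as short fragments in the sequencing result.

Between the ITRs are two expression units. In the first, a tight TRE promoter (seven tet operators plus a minimal CMV promoter) sits upstream of a FLEX switch built from paired lox2272 and loxP sites. These sites enclose the reporter in inverted orientation. The reporter consists of Lifeact (annotated as a fragment of yeast ABP140, the actin-binding peptide) fused to mScarlet (listed as mScarlet-I in the catalogue) with a C-terminal HA tag. Cre recombination flips and locks the cassette into the sense orientation, after which WPRE and a bGH polyadenylation signal support transcript stability and processing. A synthetic poly(A) and a transcriptional pause site insulate this unit from the second one. There, the short EF-1α core promoter (EFS) drives a destabilised tetracycline transactivator (d2tTA) with an SV40 poly(A). The annotation software matches this to rtTA3, VP16 repeats and an ornithine decarboxylase degron fragment, but the depositor describes it as Tet-Off tTA.

Reporter expression should therefore require Cre and be suppressible by doxycycline, allowing cell-type-specific, drug-controllable actin labelling after AAV delivery.
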