Addgene plasmid #229826: pAAV-Tet-Off-FLEX-Lifeact-mScarlet-HA-WPRE-pA (JDW 721)
Purpose: Tet-off, AAV vector for cre dependent expression of Lifeact mScarlet tagged with HA with EFS (minimal EF1a promoter or EF1a short/ EFS) driving destablized tTA (d2tTA)
Depositing lab: Joshua Wythe. Depositing organization: University of Virginia. Publication: MultiSite Assembly of Gateway Induced Clones (MAGIC): a flexible cloning toolbox for use in vertebrate model systems. Gillespie WB 3rd, Zhang Y, Ruiz OE, Cerda J 3rd, Ortiz-Guzman J, Sherman M, Turner WD, Largoza G, Mosser LE, Fujimoto E, Chien CB, Kwan KM, Arenkiel BR, Devine WP, Wythe JD. Development. 2025 Nov 15;152(22):dev204308. doi: 10.1242/dev.204308. Epub 2025 Nov 13. PubMed 41230856.
Backbone
  Vector backbone: pAAV-EFS-d2TTA-TRE-FLEX-V5-KRAS(G12V)-P2A-mScarlet-HA-WPRE
  Vector type: AAV
Growth in bacteria
  Bacterial resistance: Ampicillin, 100 μg/mL
  Growth temperature: 37°C
  Growth strain: NEB Stable
  Copy number: High Copy
Gene/Insert
  Gene/Insert name: mScarlet-I
  Species: Synthetic
  Cloning method: Restriction Enzyme; 5′ cloning site unknown (unknown if destroyed)
Terms and licenses: Academic/Nonprofit Terms; Industry Terms: Not Available to Industry
Depositor comments: Please visit https://doi.org/10.1101/2024.07.13.603267 for bioRxiv preprint.
How to cite: pAAV-Tet-Off-FLEX-Lifeact-mScarlet-HA-WPRE-pA (JDW 721) was a gift from Joshua Wythe (Addgene plasmid # 229826 ; http://n2t.net/addgene:229826 ; RRID:Addgene_229826)
